>Addgene plasmid #142322 | TFORF2550 | addgene full sequence | sequence record 395790 | Addgene NGS Result
TTAATGTAGTCTTATGCAATACTCTTGTAGTCTTGCAACATGGTAACGATGAGTTAGCAACATGCCTTAC
AAGGAGAGAAAAAGCACCGTGCATGCCGATTGGTGGAAGTAAGGTGGTACGATCGTGCCTTATTAGGAAG
GCAACAGACGGGTCTGACATGGATTGGACGAACCACTGAATTGCCGCATTGCAGAGATATTGTATTTAAG
TGCCTAGCTCGATACATAAACGGGTCTCTCTGGTTAGACCAGATCTGAGCCTGGGAGCTCTCTGGCTAAC
TAGGGAACCCACTGCTTAAGCCTCAATAAAGCTTGCCTTGAGTGCTTCAAGTAGTGTGTGCCCGTCTGTT
GTGTGACTCTGGTAACTAGAGATCCCTCAGACCCTTTTAGTCAGTGTGGAAAATCTCTAGCAGTGGCGCC
CGAACAGGGACTTGAAAGCGAAAGGGAAACCAGAGGAGCTCTCTCGACGCAGGACTCGGCTTGCTGAAGC
GCGCACGGCAAGAGGCGAGGGGCGGCGACTGGTGAGTACGCCAAAAATTTTGACTAGCGGAGGCTAGAAG
GAGAGAGATGGGTGCGAGAGCGTCAGTATTAAGCGGGGGAGAATTAGATCGCGATGGGAAAAAATTCGGT
TAAGGCCAGGGGGAAAGAAAAAATATAAATTAAAACATATAGTATGGGCAAGCAGGGAGCTAGAACGATT
CGCAGTTAATCCTGGCCTGTTAGAAACATCAGAAGGCTGTAGACAAATACTGGGACAGCTACAACCATCC
CTTCAGACAGGATCAGAAGAACTTAGATCATTATATAATACAGTAGCAACCCTCTATTGTGTGCATCAAA
GGATAGAGATAAAAGACACCAAGGAAGCTTTAGACAAGATAGAGGAAGAGCAAAACAAAAGTAAGACCAC
CGCACAGCAAGCGGCCGCTGATCTTCAGACCTGGAGGAGGAGATATGAGGGACAATTGGAGAAGTGAATT
ATATAAATATAAAGTAGTAAAAATTGAACCATTAGGAGTAGCACCCACCAAGGCAAAGAGAAGAGTGGTG
CAGAGAGAAAAAAGAGCAGTGGGAATAGGAGCTTTGTTCCTTGGGTTCTTGGGAGCAGCAGGAAGCACTA
TGGGCGCAGCGTCAATGACGCTGACGGTACAGGCCAGACAATTATTGTCTGGTATAGTGCAGCAGCAGAA
CAATTTGCTGAGGGCTATTGAGGCGCAACAGCATCTGTTGCAACTCACAGTCTGGGGCATCAAGCAGCTC
CAGGCAAGAATCCTGGCTGTGGAAAGATACCTAAAGGATCAACAGCTCCTGGGGATTTGGGGTTGCTCTG
GAAAACTCATTTGCACCACTGCTGTGCCTTGGAATGCTAGTTGGAGTAATAAATCTCTGGAACAGATTTG
GAATCACACGACCTGGATGGAGTGGGACAGAGAAATTAACAATTACACAAGCTTAATACACTCCTTAATT
GAAGAATCGCAAAACCAGCAAGAAAAGAATGAACAAGAATTATTGGAATTAGATAAATGGGCAAGTTTGT
GGAATTGGTTTAACATAACAAATTGGCTGTGGTATATAAAATTATTCATAATGATAGTAGGAGGCTTGGT
AGGTTTAAGAATAGTTTTTGCTGTACTTTCTATAGTGAATAGAGTTAGGCAGGGATATTCACCATTATCG
TTTCAGACCCACCTCCCAACCCCGAGGGGACCCATGCATTGCATCTCAATTAGTCAGCAACCAGGTGTGG
AAAGTCCCCAGGCTCCCCAGCAGGCAGAAGTATGCAAAGCATGCGTCTCAATTAGTCAGCAACCATAGTC
CCGCCCCTAACTCCGCCCATCCCGCCCCTAACTCCGCCCAGTTCCGCCCATTCTCCGCCCCATGGCTGAC
TAATTTTTTTTATTTATGCAGAGGCCGAGGCCGCCTCGGCCTCTGAGCTATTCCAGAAGTAGTGAGGAGG
CTTTTTTGGAGGCCTAGGCTTTTGCAAAAAGCTTTCTAGAGGTACCACCGGAGCTTACCATGACCGAGTA
CAAGCCCACGGTGCGCCTCGCCACCCGCGACGACGTCCCCAGGGCCGTACGCACCCTCGCCGCCGCGTTC
GCCGACTACCCCGCCACGCGCCACACCGTCGATCCGGACCGCCACATCGAGCGGGTCACCGAGCTGCAAG
AACTCTTCCTCACGCGCGTCGGGCTCGACATCGGCAAGGTGTGGGTCGCGGACGACGGCGCCGCCGTGGC
GGTCTGGACCACGCCGGAGAGCGTCGAAGCGGGGGCGGTGTTCGCCGAGATCGGCCCGCGCATGGCCGAG
TTGAGCGGTTCCCGGCTGGCCGCGCAGCAACAGATGGAAGGCCTCCTGGCGCCGCACCGGCCCAAGGAGC
CCGCGTGGTTCCTGGCCACCGTCGGCGTCTCGCCCGACCACCAGGGCAAGGGTCTGGGCAGCGCCGTCGT
GCTCCCCGGAGTGGAGGCGGCCGAGCGCGCCGGGGTGCCCGCCTTCCTGGAGACCTCCGCGCCCCGCAAC
CTCCCCTTCTACGAGCGGCTCGGCTTCACCGTCACCGCCGACGTCGAGGTGCCCGAAGGACCGCGCACCT
GGTGCATGACCCGCAAGCCCGGTGCCAGTTAACGAATTCTAGATCTTGAGACAAATGGCAGTATTCATCC
ACAATTTTAAAAGAAAAGGGGGGATTGGGGGGTACAGTGCAGGGGAAAGAATAGTAGACATAATAGCAAC
AGACATACAAACTAAAGAATTACAAAAACAAATTACAAAAATTCAAAATTTTCGGGTTTATTACAGGGAC
AGCAGAGATCCACTTTGGCGCCGGCTCGAGGCCTGCAGGTGCAAAGATGGATAAAGTTTTAAACAGAGAG
GAATCTTTGCAGCTAATGGACCTTCTAGGTCTTGAAAGGAGTGGGAATTGGCTCCGGTGCCCGTCAGTGG
GCAGAGCGCACATCGCCCACAGTCCCCGAGAAGTTGGGGGGAGGGGTCGGCAATTGAACCGGTGCCTAGA
GAAGGTGGCGCGGGGTAAACTGGGAAAGTGATGTCGTGTACTGGCTCCGCCTTTTTCCCGAGGGTGGGGG
AGAACCGTATATAAGTGCAGTAGTCGCCGTGAACGTTCTTTTTCGCAACGGGTTTGCCGCCAGAACACAG
GTAAGTGCCGTGTGTGGTTCCCGCGGGCCTGGCCTCTTTACGGGTTATGGCCCTTGCGTGCCTTGAATTA
CTTCCACCTGGCTGCAGTACGTGATTCTTGATCCCGAGCTTCGGGTTGGAAGTGGGTGGGAGAGTTCGAG
GCCTTGCGCTTAAGGAGCCCCTTCGCCTCGTGCTTGAGTTGAGGCCTGGCCTGGGCGCTGGGGCCGCCGC
GTGCGAATCTGGTGGCACCTTCGCGCCTGTCTCGCTGCTTTCGATAAGTCTCTAGCCATTTAAAATTTTT
GATGACCTGCTGCGACGCTTTTTTTCTGGCAAGATAGTCTTGTAAATGCGGGCCAAGATCTGCACACTGG
TATTTCGGTTTTTGGGGCCGCGGGCGGCGACGGGGCCCGTGCGTCCCAGCGCACATGTTCGGCGAGGCGG
GGCCTGCGAGCGCGGCCACCGAGAATCGGACGGGGGTAGTCTCAAGCTGGCCGGCCTGCTCTGGTGCCTG
GCCTCGCGCCGCCGTGTATCGCCCCGCCCTGGGCGGCAAGGCTGGCCCGGTCGGCACCAGTTGCGTGAGC
GGAAAGATGGCCGCTTCCCGGCCCTGCTGCAGGGAGCTCAAAATGGAGGACGCGGCGCTCGGGAGAGCGG
GCGGGTGAGTCACCCACACAAAGGAAAAGGGCCTTTCCGTCCTCAGCCGTCGCTTCATGTGACTCCACGG
AGTACCGGGCGCCGTCCAGGCACCTCGATTAGTTCTCGAGCTTTTGGAGTACGTCGTCTTTAGGTTGGGG
GGAGGGGTTTTATGCGATGGAGTTTCCCCACACTGAGTGGGTGGAGACTGAAGTTAGGCCAGCTTGGCAC
TTGATGTAATTCTCCTTGGAATTTGCCCTTTTTGAGTTTGGATCTTGGTTCATTCTCAAGCCTCAGACAG
TGGTTCAAAGTTTTTTTCTTCCATTTCAGGTGTCGTGAGGCTAGCACCGCCACCATGTGCAGCGGTGCTG
GGGTCATGATGGCTCGGTGGGCAGCGAGGGGCCGGGCCGGCTGGAGGAGCACAGTGCGGATTCTGTCGCC
ACTGGGACACTGTGAACCAGGAGTGAGTCGGAGCTGCCGCGCTGCCCAGGCCATGGACTGTGAGGTCAAC
AACGGTTCCAGCCTCAGGGATGAGTGCATCACAAACCTACTGGTGTTTGGCTTCCTCCAAAGCTGTTCTG
ACAACAGCTTCCGCAGAGAGCTGGACGCACTGGGCCACGAGCTGCCAGTGCTGGCTCCCCAGTGGGAGGG
CTACGATGAGCTGCAGACTGATGGCAACCGCAGCAGCCACTCCCGCTTGGGAAGAATAGAGGCAGATTCT
GAAAGTCAAGAAGACATCATCCGGAATATTGCCAGGCACCTCGCCCAGGTCGGGGACAGCATGGACCGTA
GCATCCCTCCGGGCCTGGTGAACGGCCTGGCCCTGCAGCTCAGGAACACCAGCCGGTCGGAGGAGGACCG
GAACAGGGACCTGGCCACTGCCCTGGAGCAGCTGCTGCAGGCCTACCCTAGAGACATGGAGAAGGAGAAG
ACCATGCTGGTGCTGGCCCTGCTGCTGGCCAAGAAGGTGGCCAGTCACACGCCGTCCTTGCTCCGTGATG
TCTTTCACACAACAGTGAATTTTATTAACCAGAACCTACGCACCTACGTGAGGAGCTTAGCCAGAAATGG
GATGGACTAGTAATGAACTAGTCCGTAACTTGAAAGTATTTCGATTTCTTGGCTTTATATATCTTGTGGA
AAGGACGAAACGTCGGTGCATCGCATGTGCGCACGCGTTAAGTCGACAATCAACCTCTGGATTACAAAAT
TTGTGAAAGATTGACTGGTATTCTTAACTATGTTGCTCCTTTTACGCTATGTGGATACGCTGCTTTAATG
CCTTTGTATCATGCTATTGCTTCCCGTATGGCTTTCATTTTCTCCTCCTTGTATAAATCCTGGTTGCTGT
CTCTTTATGAGGAGTTGTGGCCCGTTGTCAGGCAACGTGGCGTGGTGTGCACTGTGTTTGCTGACGCAAC
CCCCACTGGTTGGGGCATTGCCACCACCTGTCAGCTCCTTTCCGGGACTTTCGCTTTCCCCCTCCCTATT
GCCACGGCGGAACTCATCGCCGCCTGCCTTGCCCGCTGCTGGACAGGGGCTCGGCTGTTGGGCACTGACA
ATTCCGTGGTGTTGTCGGGGAAATCATCGTCCTTTCCTTGGCTGCTCGCCTGTGTTGCCACCTGGATTCT
GCGCGGGACGTCCTTCTGCTACGTCCCTTCGGCCCTCAATCCAGCGGACCTTCCTTCCCGCGGCCTGCTG
CCGGCTCTGCGGCCTCTTCCGCGTCTTCGCCTTCGCCCTCAGACGAGTCGGATCTCCCTTTGGGCCGCCT
CCCCGCGTCGACTTTAAGACCAATGACTTACAAGGCAGCTGTAGATCTTAGCCACTTTTTAAAAGAAAAG
GGGGGACTGGAAGGGCTAATTCACTCCCAACGAAGACAAGATCTGCTTTTTGCTTGTACTGGGTCTCTCT
GGTTAGACCAGATCTGAGCCTGGGAGCTCTCTGGCTAACTAGGGAACCCACTGCTTAAGCCTCAATAAAG
CTTGCCTTGAGTGCTTCAAGTAGTGTGTGCCCGTCTGTTGTGTGACTCTGGTAACTAGAGATCCCTCAGA
CCCTTTTAGTCAGTGTGGAAAATCTCTAGCAGTACGTATAGTAGTTCATGTCATCTTATTATTCAGTATT
TATAACTTGCAAAGAAATGAATATCAGAGAGTGAGAGGAACTTGTTTATTGCAGCTTATAATGGTTACAA
ATAAAGCAATAGCATCACAAATTTCACAAATAAAGCATTTTTTTCACTGCATTCTAGTTGTGGTTTGTCC
AAACTCATCAATGTATCTTATCATGTCTGGCTCTAGCTATCCCGCCCCTAACTCCGCCCATCCCGCCCCT
AACTCCGCCCAGTTCCGCCCATTCTCCGCCCCATGGCTGACTAATTTTTTTTATTTATGCAGAGGCCGAG
GCCGCCTCGGCCTCTGAGCTATTCCAGAAGTAGTGAGGAGGCTTTTTTGGAGGCCTAGGGACGTACCCAA
TTCGCCCTATAGTGAGTCGTATTACGCGCGCTCACTGGCCGTCGTTTTACAACGTCGTGACTGGGAAAAC
CCTGGCGTTACCCAACTTAATCGCCTTGCAGCACATCCCCCTTTCGCCAGCTGGCGTAATAGCGAAGAGG
CCCGCACCGATCGCCCTTCCCAACAGTTGCGCAGCCTGAATGGCGAATGGG
[124 nt withheld, positions 6422-6545]
C
[91 nt withheld, positions 6547-6637]
A
[49 nt withheld, positions 6639-6687]
CCTTTGACGTTGGAGTCCACGTTCTTT
[37 nt withheld, positions 6715-6751]
ACCCTATCTCGGTCTATTCTTTTGATTTATAAGGGATTTTGCCGATTTCGGCCTATTGGTTAAAAAATGA
GCTGATTTAACAAAAATTTAACGCGAATTTTAACAAAATATTAACGCTTACAATTTAGGTGGCACTTTTC
GGGGAAATGTGCGCGGAACCCCTATTTGTTTATTTTTCTAAATACATTCAAATATGTATCCGCTCATGAG
ACAATAACCCTGATAAATGCTTCAATAATATTGAAAAAGGAAGAGTATGAGTATTCAACATTTCCGTGTC
GCCCTTATTCCCTTTTTTGCGGCATTTTGCCTTCCTGTTTTTGCTCACCCAGAAACGCTGGTGAAAGTAA
AAGATGCTGAAGATCAGTTGGGTGCACGAGTGGGTTACATCGAACTGGATCTCAACAGCGGTAAGATCCT
TGAGAGTTTTCGCCCCGAAGAACGTTTTCCAATGATGAGCACTTTTAAAGTTCTGCTATGTGGCGCGGTA
TTATCCCGTATTGACGCCGGGCAAGAGCAACTCGGTCGCCGCATACACTATTCTCAGAATGACTTGGTTG
AGTACTCACCAGTCACAGAAAAGCATCTTACGGATGGCATGACAGTAAGAGAATTATGCAGTGCTGCCAT
AACCATGAGTGATAACACTGCGGCCAACTTACTTCTGACAACGATCGGAGGACCGAAGGAGCTAACCGCT
TTTTTGCACAACATGGGGGATCATGTAACTCGCCTTGATCGTTGGGAACCGGAGCTGAATGAAGCCATAC
CAAACGACGAGCGTGACACCACGATGCCTGTAGCAATGGCAACAACGTTGCGCAAACTATTAACTGGCGA
ACTACTTACTCTAGCTTCCCGGCAACAATTAATAGACTGGATGGAGGCGGATAAAGTTGCAGGACCACTT
CTGCGCTCGGCCCTTCCGGCTGGCTGGTTTATTGCTGATAAATCTGGAGCCGGTGAGCGTGGGTCTCGCG
GTATCATTGCAGCACTGGGGCCAGATGGTAAGCCCTCCCGTATCGTAGTTATCTACACGACGGGGAGTCA
GGCAACTATGGATGAACGAAATAGACAGATCGCTGAGATAGGTGCCTCACTGATTAAGCATTGGTAACTG
TCAGACCAAGTTTACTCATATATACTTTAGATTGATTTAAAACTTCATTTTTAATTTAAAAGGATCTAGG
TGAAGATCCTTTTTGATAATCTCATGACCAAAATCCCTTAACGTGAGTTTTCGTTCCACTGAGCGTCAGA
CCCCGTAGAAAAGATCAAAGGATCTTCTTGAGATCCTTTTTTTCTGCGCGTAATCTGCTGCTTGCAAACA
AAAAAACCACCGCTACCAGCGGTGGTTTGTTTGCCGGATCAAGAGCTACCAACTCTTTTTCCGAAGGTAA
CTGGCTTCAGCAGAGCGCAGATACCAAATACTGTTCTTCTAGTGTAGCCGTAGTTAGGCCACCACTTCAA
GAACTCTGTAGCACCGCCTACATACCTCGCTCTGCTAATCCTGTTACCAGTGGCTGCTGCCAGTGGCGAT
AAGTCGTGTCTTACCGGGTTGGACTCAAGACGATAGTTACCGGATAAGGCGCAGCGGTCGGGCTGAACGG
GGGGTTCGTGCACACAGCCCAGCTTGGAGCGAACGACCTACACCGAACTGAGATACCTACAGCGTGAGCT
ATGAGAAAGCGCCACGCTTCCCGAAGGGAGAAAGGCGGACAGGTATCCGGTAAGCGGCAGGGTCGGAACA
GGAGAGCGCACGAGGGAGCTTCCAGGGGGAAACGCCTGGTATCTTTATAGTCCTGTCGGGTTTCGCCACC
TCTGACTTGAGCGTCGATTTTTGTGATGCTCGTCAGGGGGGCGGAGCCTATGGAAAAACGCCAGCAACGC
GGCCTTTTTACGGTTCCTGGCCTTTTGCTGGCCTTTTGCTCACATGTTCTTTCCTGCGTTATCCCCTGAT
TCTGTGGATAACCGTATTACCGCCTTTGAGTGAGCTGATACCGCTCGCCGCAGCCGAACGACCGAGCGCA
GCGAGTCAGTGAGCGAGGAAGCGGAAGAGCGCCCAATACGCAAACCGCCTCTCCCCGCGCGTTGGCCGAT
TCATTAATGCAGCTGGCACGACAGGTTTCCCGACTGGAAAGCGGGCAGTGAGCGCAACGCAATTAATGTG
AGTTAGCTCACTCATTAGGCACCCCAGGCTTTACACTTTATGCTTCCGGCTCGTATGTTGTGTGGAATTG
TGAGCGGATAACAATTTCACACAGGAAACAGCTATGACCATGATTACGCCAAGCGCGCAATTAACCCTCA
CTAAAGGGAACAAAAGCTGGAGCTGCAAGC
Features (pLannotate 1.2.2; 31 found; start..end, strand, type, name):
      5..231     +  promoter       RSV promoter: Rous sarcoma virus enhancer/promoter
    232..412     +  LTR            5' LTR (truncated): truncated 5' long terminal repeat (LTR) from HIV-1
    459..584     +  misc_feature   HIV-1 Ψ: packaging signal of human immunodeficiency virus type 1
    568..931     +  CDS            HIV-1 gag (fragment): gag protein from human immunodeficiency virus 1; gag
   1077..1310    +  misc_feature   RRE: The Rev response element (RRE) of HIV-1 allows for Rev-dependent mRNA export from the nucleus to the cytoplasm.
   1687..1713    +  CDS            Rev (fragment): human immunodeficiency virus 1 (HIV-1) Rev protein; rev; enhances nuclear export of unspliced and incompletely spliced viral mRNAs
   1720..1743    +  promoter       SV40 promoter (fragment): SV40 early promoter
   1744..1815    +  promoter       SV40 promoter (fragment): SV40 enhancer and early promoter
   1839..1974    +  rep_origin     SV40 ori: SV40 origin of replication
   2020..2616    +  CDS            PuroR (fragment): puromycin N-acetyltransferase; pac from Streptomyces; confers resistance to puromycin
   2665..2782    +  misc_feature   cPPT/CTS: central polypurine tract and central termination sequence of HIV-1
   2847..2913    +  CDS            small t antigen (fragment): SV40 (simian virus 40) small t antigen
   2920..4098    +  promoter       EF-1α promoter: strong constitutive promoter for human elongation factor EF-1α
   4253..4837    +  CDS            BID: BID_HUMAN - Experimental evidence at protein level: Swiss-Prot protein existence level 1. The major proteolytic product p15 BID allows the release of cytochrome c (By similarity). Isoform 1, isoform 2 and isoform 4 induce ICE-like proteases and apoptosis. Isoform 3 does not induce apoptosis. Counters the protective effect of Bcl-2. From Homo sapiens (Human).
   4853..4906    +  promoter       U6 promoter (fragment): RNA polymerase III promoter for human U6 snRNA
   4948..5536    +  misc_feature   WPRE: woodchuck hepatitis virus posttranscriptional regulatory element
   5587..5606    +  misc_feature   cPPT/CTS (fragment): central polypurine tract and central termination sequence of HIV-1
   5608..5841    +  LTR            3' LTR (ΔU3): self-inactivating 3' long terminal repeat (LTR) from HIV-1
   5919..6040    +  polyA_signal   SV40 poly(A) signal: SV40 polyadenylation signal
   6080..6215    +  rep_origin     SV40 ori: SV40 origin of replication
   6236..6254    -  promoter       T7 promoter: promoter for bacteriophage T7 RNA polymerase
   6262..6417    +  CDS            lacZα (fragment): LacZα fragment of β-galactosidase; lacZ fragment
   6422..6850    +  rep_origin     f1 ori (sequence partly withheld): f1 bacteriophage origin of replication; arrow indicates direction of (+) strand synthesis
   6903..7007    +  promoter       AmpR promoter: bla
   7008..7868    +  CDS            AmpR: β-lactamase; bla; confers resistance to ampicillin, carbenicillin, and related antibiotics
   8039..8627    +  rep_origin     ori: high-copy-number ColE1/pMB1/pBR322/pUC origin of replication
   8810..8902    +  CDS            lacI (fragment): lac repressor; lacI; The lac repressor binds to the lac operator to inhibit transcription in E. coli. This inhibition can be relieved by adding lactose or isopropyl-β-D-thiogalactopyranoside (IPTG).
   8915..8936    +  protein_bind   CAP binding site: CAP binding activates transcription in the presence of cAMP. E. coli catabolite activator protein
   8951..8981    +  promoter       lac promoter: promoter for the E. coli lac operon
   8989..9005    +  protein_bind   lac operator: The lac repressor binds to the lac operator to inhibit transcription in E. coli. This inhibition can be relieved by adding lactose or isopropyl-β-D-thiogalactopyranoside (IPTG). lac repressor encoded by lacI
   9050..9068    +  promoter       T3 promoter: promoter for bacteriophage T3 RNA polymerase
