[The description below was written by a language model from this plasmid's Addgene catalogue record and pLannotate feature annotations shown in this document.]
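Description:
TFORF2550 is a third-generation-style, self-inactivating lentiviral expression plasmid built on the pLX_TRC317 backbone and carrying the human BID open reading frame. It belongs to a barcoded ORF collection made for pooled overexpression screens. In bacteria it is maintained through a high-copy ColE1/pUC-type origin and selected with ampicillin via the β-lactamase gene. An f1 origin and remnants of a lac/T7/T3 cloning region are also present in the backbone. The depositor notes that the plasmid can recombine, as LTR-containing vectors often do.

The viral portion begins with an RSV promoter fused to a truncated HIV-1 5' LTR, which drives Tat-independent transcription of the genomic RNA in packaging cells. It is followed by the Ψ packaging signal with a gag fragment, the Rev response element for nuclear export, and a cPPT/CTS element that aids nuclear import of the provirus. Within the transfer cassette, an SV40 early promoter expresses puromycin N-acetyltransferase so that transduced mammalian cells can be selected. A downstream EF-1α promoter drives strong constitutive expression of BID, a pro-apoptotic BCL-2 family protein. The annotated BID coding region spans 585 bp, whereas the catalogue lists an 827 bp insert, so the insert evidently includes flanking sequence. According to the record each ORF is paired with a unique 24-bp barcode, but this barcode is not annotated in the feature table. A WPRE after the ORF enhances transcript stability and expression, and the ΔU3 3' LTR with an SV40 poly(A) signal closes the cassette.

The barcode allows the overexpressed ORF to be identified by sequencing in pooled screens, such as those examining directed differentiation.
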