Addgene plasmid #142322: TFORF2550
Purpose: Lentiviral vector for overexpressing transcription factor ORFs with unique 24-bp barcodes. Barcodes facilitate identification of transcription factors in pooled screens.
Depositing lab: Feng Zhang. Depositing organization: Broad Institute. Publication: A transcription factor atlas of directed differentiation. Joung J, Ma S, Tay T, Geiger-Schuller KR, Kirchgatterer PC, Verdine VK, Guo B, Arias-Garcia MA, Allen WE, Singh A, Kuksenko O, Abudayyeh OO, Gootenberg JS, Fu Z, Macrae RK, Buenrostro JD, Regev A, Zhang F. Cell. 2023 Jan 5;186(1):209-229.e26. doi: 10.1016/j.cell.2022.11.026. PubMed 36608654.
Backbone
  Vector backbone: pLX_TRC317
  Backbone manufacturer: Broad Institute Genetic Perturbation Platform
  Backbone size w/o insert (bp): 8264
  Vector type: Mammalian Expression, Lentiviral
  Selectable markers: Puromycin
Growth in bacteria
  Bacterial resistance: Ampicillin, 100 μg/mL
  Growth temperature: 37°C
  Growth strain: NEB Stable
  Copy number: High Copy
Gene/Insert
  Gene/Insert name: BID
  Species: H. sapiens (human)
  Insert size (bp): 827
  Entrez Gene: BID (a.k.a. FP497)
  Promoter: EF1a
  Cloning method: Unknown
  Sequencing primers: 5′ GGGTGGAGACTGAAGTTAGGCCAG; 3′ CACATAGCGTAAAAGGAGCAACATAG
Terms and licenses: Academic/Nonprofit Terms; Industry Terms: Not Available to Industry
Depositor comments: NM_197966,ENST00000317361 . The transcription factor ORF portion of this plasmid was synthesized by Genewiz. Please test multiple small colonies in case of plasmid recombination. To make this collection available in a timely manner, a portion of this collection was not fully sequenced by Addgene. If an Addgene verified full plasmid sequence is not available, please contact us prior to placing an order to request the full sequence.
How to cite: TFORF2550 was a gift from Feng Zhang (Addgene plasmid # 142322 ; http://n2t.net/addgene:142322 ; RRID:Addgene_142322)
