>Addgene plasmid #142322 | TFORF2550 | depositor partial sequence | sequence record 279104 | Insert
ACCGCCACCATGTGCAGCGGTGCTGGGGTCATGATGGCTCGGTGGGCAGCGAGGGGCCGGGCCGGCTGGA
GGAGCACAGTGCGGATTCTGTCGCCACTGGGACACTGTGAACCAGGAGTGAGTCGGAGCTGCCGCGCTGC
CCAGGCCATGGACTGTGAGGTCAACAACGGTTCCAGCCTCAGGGATGAGTGCATCACAAACCTACTGGTG
TTTGGCTTCCTCCAAAGCTGTTCTGACAACAGCTTCCGCAGAGAGCTGGACGCACTGGGCCACGAGCTGC
CAGTGCTGGCTCCCCAGTGGGAGGGCTACGATGAGCTGCAGACTGATGGCAACCGCAGCAGCCACTCCCG
CTTGGGAAGAATAGAGGCAGATTCTGAAAGTCAAGAAGACATCATCCGGAATATTGCCAGGCACCTCGCC
CAGGTCGGGGACAGCATGGACCGTAGCATCCCTCCGGGCCTGGTGAACGGCCTGGCCCTGCAGCTCAGGA
ACACCAGCCGGTCGGAGGAGGACCGGAACAGGGACCTGGCCACTGCCCTGGAGCAGCTGCTGCAGGCCTA
CCCTAGAGACATGGAGAAGGAGAAGACCATGCTGGTGCTGGCCCTGCTGCTGGCCAAGAAGGTGGCCAGT
CACACGCCGTCCTTGCTCCGTGATGTCTTTCACACAACAGTGAATTTTATTAACCAGAACCTACGCACCT
ACGTGAGGAGCTTAGCCAGAAATGGGATGGACTAGTAATGAACTAGTCCGTAACTTGAAAGTATTTCGAT
TTCTTGGCTTTATATATCTTGTGGAAAGGACGAAACGTCGGTGCATCGCATGTGCGC
