>Addgene plasmid #142322 | TFORF2550 | depositor partial sequence | sequence record 279105 | Barcode
AACGTCGGTGCATCGCATGTGCGC
